Addgene plasmid #26279: pGL2-hOct4 DE-SV40-Luc
Purpose: Addgene next-generation sequencing identified numerous modifications from the indicated plasmid backbone. Please see the sequences link for additional information.
Depositing lab: Rudolf Jaenisch. Depositing organization: Whitehead Institute for Biomedical Research. Publication: Human embryonic stem cells with biological and epigenetic characteristics similar to those of mouse ESCs. Hanna J, Cheng AW, Saha K, Kim J, Lengner CJ, Soldner F, Cassady JP, Muffat J, Carey BW, Jaenisch R. Proc Natl Acad Sci U S A. 2010 May 18. 107(20):9222-7. 10.1073/pnas.1004584107 PubMed 20442331.
Backbone
  Vector backbone: pGL2-SV40-Luc
  Backbone size w/o insert (bp): 5000
  Vector type: Mammalian Expression, Luciferase
Growth in bacteria
  Bacterial resistance: Ampicillin, 100 μg/mL
  Growth temperature: 37°C
  Growth strain: DH5alpha
  Copy number: High Copy
Gene/Insert
  Gene/Insert name: Oct4 Distal Enhancer Element (DE)
  Species: H. sapiens (human)
  Insert size (bp): 2002
  Mutation: See Depositor Comments below
  Entrez Gene: POU5F1 (a.k.a. OCT3, OCT4, OCT4Borf1, OTF-3, OTF3, OTF4, Oct-3, Oct-4, Oct3/4)
  Cloning method: Restriction Enzyme; 5′ cloning site XhoI (not destroyed); 3′ cloning site KpnI (not destroyed)
  Sequencing primers: 5′ ggtacccattgagtccaaatcct
Resource information
  A portion of this plasmid was derived from a plasmid made by: Backbone kindly provided from Dr. Ron Mckay and Dr. Paul Tesar
Terms and licenses: Academic/Nonprofit Terms; Industry Terms: Not Available to Industry
Depositor comments: Addgene NGS identified multiple sequence variants in the insert sequence, relative to the depositor provided sequence. See the sequences page for additional details.
How to cite: pGL2-hOct4 DE-SV40-Luc was a gift from Rudolf Jaenisch (Addgene plasmid # 26279 ; http://n2t.net/addgene:26279 ; RRID:Addgene_26279)
