[The description below was written by a language model from this plasmid's Addgene catalogue record and pLannotate feature annotations shown in this document.]
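Description:
pGL2-hOct4 DE-SV40-Luc is a mammalian luciferase reporter plasmid built on the pGL2-SV40-Luc backbone, designed to read out the activity of the distal enhancer (DE) of the human OCT4 gene (POU5F1). It is maintained in E. coli as a high-copy plasmid through a ColE1/pUC-type origin and selected with ampicillin via the β-lactamase gene and its own promoter. An f1 origin is also present, along with short remnants of lacZα, a tetracycline resistance gene and SV40 large T antigen that are not functional units.

The roughly 2 kb human enhancer fragment was cloned between the XhoI and KpnI sites. In the sequenced 6,975 nt record it is not annotated, but it most plausibly corresponds to the unannotated stretch that lies between the upstream transcriptional insulating elements and the SV40 early promoter. That promoter drives the firefly luciferase (luc+) coding sequence, which is terminated by the SV40 polyadenylation signal. The synthetic poly(A) signal and the α2-globin RNA polymerase II pause site upstream of the enhancer serve to block read-through transcription from the backbone, so that luciferase output reflects the enhancer acting on the SV40 promoter.

After transfection, luciferase activity therefore reports how strongly the OCT4 distal enhancer is engaged in a given cell type. The associated work compares human embryonic stem cell states with those of mouse ESCs, consistent with use of the plasmid to assess enhancer usage in pluripotent cells. The repository's sequencing found numerous differences from the stated backbone and multiple variants in the insert relative to the depositor's sequence, so the verified sequence should be consulted.
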