Features (pLannotate 1.2.2; 12 found; start..end, strand, type, name):
      1..1653    +  CDS            luciferase: firefly luciferase; luc+; enhanced luc+ version of the luciferase gene
   1694..1815    -  polyA_signal   SV40 poly(A) signal: SV40 polyadenylation signal
   1838..1906    -  CDS            large T antigen (fragment): large T antigen from SV40 (simian virus 40)
   1922..2054    +  CDS            TcR (fragment): tetracycline efflux protein; tet; confers resistance to tetracycline
   2234..2822    -  rep_origin     ori: high-copy-number ColE1/pMB1/pBR322/pUC origin of replication
   2993..3853    -  CDS            AmpR: β-lactamase; bla; confers resistance to ampicillin, carbenicillin, and related antibiotics
   3854..3958    -  promoter       AmpR promoter: bla
   3985..4413    +  rep_origin     f1 ori (sequence partly withheld): f1 bacteriophage origin of replication; arrow indicates direction of (+) strand synthesis
   4445..4512    -  CDS            lacZα (fragment): LacZα fragment of β-galactosidase; lacZ fragment
   4571..4619    +  polyA_signal   poly(A) signal: synthetic polyadenylation signal
   4633..4724    +  misc_feature   pause site: RNA polymerase II transcriptional pause signal from the human α2 globin gene
   6744..6940    +  promoter       SV40 promoter: SV40 early promoter
>Addgene plasmid #26279 | pGL2-hOct4 DE-SV40-Luc | addgene full sequence | sequence record 244682 | Addgene NGS Result
ATGGAAGACGCCAAAAACATAAAGAAAGGCCCGGCGCCATTCTATCCGCTGGAAGATGGAACCGCTGGAG
AGCAACTGCATAAGGCTATGAAGAGATACGCCCTGGTTCCTGGAACAATTGCTTTTACAGATGCACATAT
CGAGGTGGACATCACTTACGCTGAGTACTTCGAAATGTCCGTTCGGTTGGCAGAAGCTATGAAACGATAT
GGGCTGAATACAAATCACAGAATCGTCGTATGCAGTGAAAACTCTCTTCAATTCTTTATGCCGGTGTTGG
GCGCGTTATTTATCGGAGTTGCAGTTGCGCCCGCGAACGACATTTATAATGAACGTGAATTGCTCAACAG
TATGGGCATTTCGCAGCCTACCGTGGTGTTCGTTTCCAAAAAGGGGTTGCAAAAAATTTTGAACGTGCAA
AAAAAGCTCCCAATCATCCAAAAAATTATTATCATGGATTCTAAAACGGATTACCAGGGATTTCAGTCGA
TGTACACGTTCGTCACATCTCATCTACCTCCCGGTTTTAATGAATACGATTTTGTGCCAGAGTCCTTCGA
TAGGGACAAGACAATTGCACTGATCATGAACTCCTCTGGATCTACTGGTCTGCCTAAAGGTGTCGCTCTG
CCTCATAGAACTGCCTGCGTGAGATTCTCGCATGCCAGAGATCCTATTTTTGGCAATCAAATCATTCCGG
ATACTGCGATTTTAAGTGTTGTTCCATTCCATCACGGTTTTGGAATGTTTACTACACTCGGATATTTGAT
ATGTGGATTTCGAGTCGTCTTAATGTATAGATTTGAAGAAGAGCTGTTTCTGAGGAGCCTTCAGGATTAC
AAGATTCAAAGTGCGCTGCTGGTGCCAACCCTATTCTCCTTCTTCGCCAAAAGCACTCTGATTGACAAAT
ACGATTTATCTAATTTACACGAAATTGCTTCTGGTGGCGCTCCCCTCTCTAAGGAAGTCGGGGAAGCGGT
TGCCAAGAGGTTCCATCTGCCAGGTATCAGGCAAGGATATGGGCTCACTGAGACTACATCAGCTATTCTG
ATTACACCCGAGGGGGATGATAAACCGGGCGCGGTCGGTAAAGTTGTTCCATTTTTTGAAGCGAAGGTTG
TGGATCTGGATACCGGGAAAACGCTGGGCGTTAATCAAAGAGGCGAACTGTGTGTGAGAGGTCCTATGAT
TATGTCCGGTTATGTAAACAATCCGGAAGCGACCAACGCCTTGATTGACAAGGATGGATGGCTACATTCT
GGAGACATAGCTTACTGGGACGAAGACGAACACTTCTTCATCGTTGACCGCCTGAAGTCTCTGATTAAGT
ACAAAGGCTATCAGGTGGCTCCCGCTGAATTGGAATCCATCTTGCTCCAACACCCCAACATCTTCGACGC
AGGTGTCGCAGGTCTTCCCGACGATGACGCCGGTGAACTTCCCGCCGCCGTTGTTGTTTTGGAGCACGGA
AAGACGATGACGGAAAAAGAGATCGTGGATTACGTCGCCAGTCAAGTAACAACCGCGAAAAAGTTGCGCG
GAGGAGTTGTGTTTGTGGACGAAGTACCGAAAGGTCTTACCGGAAAACTCGACGCAAGAAAAATCAGAGA
GATCCTCATAAAGGCCAAGAAGGGCGGAAAGATCGCCGTGTAATTCTAGAGTCGGGGCGGCCGGCCGCTT
CGAGCAGACATGATAAGATACATTGATGAGTTTGGACAAACCACAACTAGAATGCAGTGAAAAAAATGCT
TTATTTGTGAAATTTGTGATGCTATTGCTTTATTTGTAACCATTATAAGCTGCAATAAACAAGTTAACAA
CAACAATTGCATTCATTTTATGTTTCAGGTTCAGGGGGAGGTGTGGGAGGTTTTTTAAAGCAAGTAAAAC
CTCTACAAATGTGGTAAAATCGATAAGGATCCGTCGACCGATGCCCTTGAGAGCCTTCAACCCAGTCAGC
TCCTTCCGGTGGGCGCGGGGCATGACTATCGTCGCCGCACTTATGACTGTCTTCTTTATCATGCAACTCG
TAGGACAGGTGCCGGCAGCGCTCTTCCGCTTCCTCGCTCACTGACTCGCTGCGCTCGGTCGTTCGGCTGC
GGCGAGCGGTATCAGCTCACTCAAAGGCGGTAATACGGTTATCCACAGAATCAGGGGATAACGCAGGAAA
GAACATGTGAGCAAAAGGCCAGCAAAAGGCCAGGAACCGTAAAAAGGCCGCGTTGCTGGCGTTTTTCCAT
AGGCTCCGCCCCCCTGACGAGCATCACAAAAATCGACGCTCAAGTCAGAGGTGGCGAAACCCGACAGGAC
TATAAAGATACCAGGCGTTTCCCCCTGGAAGCTCCCTCGTGCGCTCTCCTGTTCCGACCCTGCCGCTTAC
CGGATACCTGTCCGCCTTTCTCCCTTCGGGAAGCGTGGCGCTTTCTCATAGCTCACGCTGTAGGTATCTC
AGTTCGGTGTAGGTCGTTCGCTCCAAGCTGGGCTGTGTGCACGAACCCCCCGTTCAGCCCGACCGCTGCG
CCTTATCCGGTAACTATCGTCTTGAGTCCAACCCGGTAAGACACGACTTATCGCCACTGGCAGCAGCCAC
TGGTAACAGGATTAGCAGAGCGAGGTATGTAGGCGGTGCTACAGAGTTCTTGAAGTGGTGGCCTAACTAC
GGCTACACTAGAAGAACAGTATTTGGTATCTGCGCTCTGCTGAAGCCAGTTACCTTCGGAAAAAGAGTTG
GTAGCTCTTGATCCGGCAAACAAACCACCGCTGGTAGCGGTGGTTTTTTTGTTTGCAAGCAGCAGATTAC
GCGCAGAAAAAAAGGATCTCAAGAAGATCCTTTGATCTTTTCTACGGGGTCTGACGCTCAGTGGAACGAA
AACTCACGTTAAGGGATTTTGGTCATGAGATTATCAAAAAGGATCTTCACCTAGATCCTTTTAAATTAAA
AATGAAGTTTTAAATCAATCTAAAGTATATATGAGTAAACTTGGTCTGACAGTTACCAATGCTTAATCAG
TGAGGCACCTATCTCAGCGATCTGTCTATTTCGTTCATCCATAGTTGCCTGACTCCCCGTCGTGTAGATA
ACTACGATACGGGAGGGCTTACCATCTGGCCCCAGTGCTGCAATGATACCGCGAGACCCACGCTCACCGG
CTCCAGATTTATCAGCAATAAACCAGCCAGCCGGAAGGGCCGAGCGCAGAAGTGGTCCTGCAACTTTATC
CGCCTCCATCCAGTCTATTAATTGTTGCCGGGAAGCTAGAGTAAGTAGTTCGCCAGTTAATAGTTTGCGC
AACGTTGTTGCCATTGCTACAGGCATCGTGGTGTCACGCTCGTCGTTTGGTATGGCTTCATTCAGCTCCG
GTTCCCAACGATCAAGGCGAGTTACATGATCCCCCATGTTGTGCAAAAAAGCGGTTAGCTCCTTCGGTCC
TCCGATCGTTGTCAGAAGTAAGTTGGCCGCAGTGTTATCACTCATGGTTATGGCAGCACTGCATAATTCT
CTTACTGTCATGCCATCCGTAAGATGCTTTTCTGTGACTGGTGAGTACTCAACCAAGTCATTCTGAGAAT
AGTGTATGCGGCGACCGAGTTGCTCTTGCCCGGCGTCAATACGGGATAATACCGCGCCACATAGCAGAAC
TTTAAAAGTGCTCATCATTGGAAAACGTTCTTCGGGGCGAAAACTCTCAAGGATCTTACCGCTGTTGAGA
TCCAGTTCGATGTAACCCACTCGTGCACCCAACTGATCTTCAGCATCTTTTACTTTCACCAGCGTTTCTG
GGTGAGCAAAAACAGGAAGGCAAAATGCCGCAAAAAAGGGAATAAGGGCGACACGGAAATGTTGAATACT
CATACTCTTCCTTTTTCAATATTATTGAAGCATTTATCAGGGTTATTGTCTCATGAGCGGATACATATTT
GAATGTATTTAGAAAAATAAACAAATAGGGGTTCCGCGCACATTTCCCCGAAAAGTGCCACCTG
[124 nt withheld, positions 3985-4108]
C
[91 nt withheld, positions 4110-4200]
A
[49 nt withheld, positions 4202-4250]
CCTTTGACGTTGGAGTCCACGTTCTTT
[37 nt withheld, positions 4278-4314]
ACCCTATCTCGGTCTATTCTTTTGATTTATAAGGGATTTTGCCGATTTCGGCCTATTGGTTAAAAAATGA
GCTGATTTAACAAAAATTTAACGCGAATTTTAACAAAATATTAACGCTTACAATTTGCCATTCGCCATTC
AGGCTGCGCAACTGTTGGGAAGGGCGATCGGTGCGGGCCTCTTCGCTATTACGCCAGCCCAAGCTACCAT
GATAAGTAAGTAATATTAAGGTACGGGAGGTACTTGGAGCGGCCGCAATAAAATATCTTTATTTTCATTA
CATCTGTGTGTTGGTTTTTTGTGTGAATCGATAGTACTAACATACGCTCTCCATCAAAACAAAACGAAAC
AAAACAAACTAGCAAAATAGGCTGTCCCCAGTGCAAGTGCAGGTGCCAGAACATTTCTCTATCGATAGGT
ACCCATTGAGTCCAAATCCTCTTTACTAGGTGAGGAAACTGAGGCACAGGAGGGGGAGGTGCCATTAGCC
AGGGAGTCAGAGCCAGGACTTAGAACCTGGTCCATGCCTCCTAGTTTGTTCCTGACCAATCCTCCCAGCT
CACCCACTCCTTTTGCTCTCACCTCTGACTCCCTACAGGCTACAGCTAGAGAGTTGACTCCTCTATTTGA
GGTAAGAGTGTCTGGATTTGGGATAAGGTGACCTCAGTTTGCAGGTCTCATGGGGGAGATCAGAGGGTCC
TTTGTTGAGAAGAGGGGACTTGGTCCACAGTGAGCAAAGGAATTTGTCTAAATTGCTATTAAGGGAGATC
ATCTCCCAAGGTGGGCCAAGCCTGAACCCTCAGCCCTCCATTTCTTCCCTTTCTTTTGCCTTCAGATTGA
CAGGCCTCGGAAGTCAAAATAAGTGGTTTCCTAGACCGGGTCGAGAGCAAGTCTCTATTGGTCCCAACTG
AGTTTTTTCAGCTGGTTTTTCAACCAAACAGCACCTCATCTCCCAGTGAGGGGAAGGGAAGGCTGGGCTG
ACAGCAGCAAGGCTGCTCATCTCACCTCTCCCCACCCAGCCATGCCAGCCGCCACACCTGGTGGGGAGAG
GTGGGCCTCACCTGGGTCCCCTGGCAGTGCTCTGTGAAGGGTCTTGACATTGCACTGTAATAATAAAGGT
GTGTGTGAAGTATCTTTTTATGGTGACTTTCTAAAACCCAGGGAATCATGGGACCAGTTCTGATGACTCA
GCCTGGCTTCCAGTCTCCTCCAGGCCCAACGGTGGCCCCCAGCACTGGTTGGGGCCTGGGAGAGCTGGCC
TTGGCTGAAGTGAAGCCACCTACCCTTCAGGCATAACAGGACAGTGAGAAGGAAGGAAAGCCTGCCTCAA
CCTCCCATCAGCCCTGAGCACCCCAGAAGGGGGCCGGCTAGGAGTCTAGGCATGCAGGAGGCTGACCCCT
GACTGGGCTCATATCCAGCCACAAGGCAGCCAGGGACCCAGGCACCCACCCCTTGTCTGCGTCCCTCTCG
GGAATGGGCCTCTTGCCCAGGCCAGAAATACACCACCTACAGTACAAATTATAATCTAAAAACAAGAGGG
TGGTGTTGAGTGGGGAAATTGGGGAAGGTGTTTTAGGAGCCACTAGGAAAATGGGCAGCAGGGACTCTCT
GGACTGGCTTGGGAAGAGCGCTTTTGGGGAACCTGGAGGATGGCAAGCTGAGAAACACTGGTGCGGAGAT
TCCAGCCAAATCCCAGGCCTGCCCCTCCCCCTCCTCTGAGAGGCCGTCTTCTTGGCAGACAGCAGAGAGA
TGCATGACAAAGGTGCCGTGATGGTTCTGTCCTGGGGATTGAGATGGCTGGGGAGGGGCCTCCTCCTGTT
CCGAAGCATGTTCCTCCCACCCCCACCAGGCCCCATAATCTACCTGCCTTTTGGGCAGTTAAAGGCCGAG
AAGTGAACACAGCTCCAACCCCACTGCCTTGTAGACCTTCCGGCAGACCTGTGGCAGGTATTGAAATGCA
CGCATACAATTAGGCTCAAAAAGTCTACACAGACAGGAGATGGGCACACGAACAGAGGCAACATAAGAGT
GGGGGAAAAGTCTCAAAAGACTCACGGATGCCACCAAGATGAAGACAGCTGGCCACGGGACACCCATCCC
CTTAGAAGGCAGACAGAGCCACTGACCCCAGCAGACAAGCCCAGGCAGGGCTGAGCCTGGAGCCTGCAAT
GAGAAGCCTTACTTAAGTCGACAGAGGTCAGCGTGCCCAGTCCAGACCTGGCCTTCTGGCCTTCGAAGCT
GTGGGGAGCCCTGGCCCAGAGCCCCCTCTGGAGCCCCCAGACTTACCCCAGGCCCTCCACTGAGATCAAG
TTTTGGGAGCAGACAGACAAACATCATCCCTCACAGACAGGCATTCCGTTGGCTATTCTCTTGCAAACAG
AATCAAGCACTAGACCAGCAGCATGAGCCTCAGCTCGAGATCTGCGATCTGCATCTCAATTAGTCAGCAA
CCATAGTCCCGCCCCTAACTCCGCCCATCCCGCCCCTAACTCCGCCCAGTTCCGCCCATTCTCCGCCCCA
TCGCTGACTAATTTTTTTTATTTATGCAGAGGCCGAGGCCGCCTCGGCCTCTGAGCTATTCCAGAAGTAG
TGAGGAGGCTTTTTTGGAGGCCTAGGCTTTTGCAAAAAGCTTGGCATTCCGGTACTGTTGGTAAAGCCAC
C
