>Addgene plasmid #26279 | pGL2-hOct4 DE-SV40-Luc | depositor partial sequence | sequence record 12367 | Author sequence
GGTACCCATTGAGTCCAAATCCTCTTTACTAGGTGAGGAAACTGAGGCACAGGAGGGGGAGGTGCCATTA
GCCAGGGAGTCAGAGCCAGGACTTAGAACCTGGTCCATGCCTCCTAGTTTGTTCCTGACCAATCCTCCCA
GCTCACCCACTCCTTTTGCTCTCACCTCTGACTCCCTACAGGCTACAGCTAGAGAGTTGACTCCTCTATT
TGAGGTAAGAGTGTCTGGATTTGGGATAAGGTGACCTCAGTTTGCAGGGCTCATGGGGGAGATCAGAGGG
TCCTTTGTTGAGAAGAGGGGACTTGGTCCACAGTGAGCAAAGGAATTTGTCTAAATTGCTATTAAGGGAG
ATCATCTCCCAAGGTGGGCCAAGCCTGAACCCTCAGCCCTCCGTTTCTTCCCTTTCTTTTGCCTTCAGAT
TGACAGGCCTCGGAAGTCAAAATAAGTGGTTTCCTAGACCGGGTCGAGAGCAAGTCTCTATTGGTCCCAA
CTGAGTTTTTTCAGCTGGTTTTTCAACCAAACAGCACCTCATCTCCCAGTGAGGGGAAGGGAAGGCTGGG
CTGAGAGCAGCAAGGCTGCTCATCTCACCTCTCCCCACCCAGCCATGCCAGCCGCCTCACCTGGTGGGGA
GAGGTGGGCCTCACCTGGGTCCCCTGGCAGTGCTCTGTGAAGGGTCTTGACATTGCACTGTAATAATAAA
GGTGTGTGTGAAGTATCTTTTTATGGTGACTTTCTAAAACCCAGGGAATCATGGGACCAGTTCTGATGAC
TCAGCCTGGCTTCCAGTCTCCTCCAGGCCCAACGGTGGCCCCCAGCACTGGTTGGGGCCTGGGAGAGCTG
GCCTTGGCTGAAGTGAAGCCACCTACCCTTCAGGCATAACAGGACAGTGAGAAGGAAGGAAAGCCTGCCT
CAACCTCCCATCAGCCCTGAGCACCCCAGAAGGGGGCCGGCTAGGAGTCTAGGCATGCAGGAGGCTGACC
CCTGACTGGGCTCATATCCAGCCACAAGGCAGCCAGGGATCCAGGCACCCACCCCTTGTCTGCGTCCCTC
TCGGGAATGGGCCTCTTGCCCAGGCCAGAAATACACCACCTACAGTACAAATTATAATCTAAAAACAAGA
GGGTGGTGTTGAGTGGGGAAATTGGGGAAGGTGTTTTAGGAGCCACTAGGAAAATGGGCAGCAGGGACTC
TCTGGACTGGCTTGGGAAGAGCGCTTTTGGGGAACCTGGAGGATGGCAAGCTGAGAAACACTGGTGTGGA
GATTCCAGCCAAATCCCAGGCCTGCCCCTCCCCCTCCTCTGAGAGGCCGTCTTCTTGGCAGACAGCAGAG
AGATGCATGACAAAGGTGCCGTGATGGTTCTGTCCTGGGGATTGAGATGGCTGGGGAGGGGCCTCCTCCT
GTTCCGAAGCATGTTCCTCCCACCCCCACCAGGCCCCATAATCTACCTGCCTTTTGGGCAGTTAAAGGCC
GAGAAGTGAACACAGCTGCAACCCCACTGCCTTGTAGACCTTCCGGCAGACCTGTGGCAGGTATTGAAAT
GCACGCATACAATTAGGCTCAAAAAGTCTACACAGACAGGAGATGGGCACACGAACAGAGGCAACATAAG
AGTGGGGGAAAAGTCTCAAAAGACTCACGGATGCCACCAAGATGAAGACAGCTGGCCACGGGACACCCAT
CCCCTTAGAAGGCAGATAGAGCCACTGACCCCAGCAGACAAGCCCAGGCAGGGCTGAGCCTGGAGCCTGC
AATGAGAAGCCTTACTTAAGTCGACAGAGGTCAGCGTGCCCAGTCCAGACCTGGCCTTCTGGCCTTCGAA
GCTGTGGGGAGCCCTGGCCCAGAGCCCCCTCTGGAGCCCCCAGACTTACCCCAGGCCCTCCACTGAGATC
AAGTTTTGGGAGCAGACAGACAAACATCATCCCTCACAGACAGGCATTCCGTTGGCTATTCTCTTGCAAA
CAGAATCAAGCACTAGACCAGCAGCATGAGCCTCAGCTCGAG
