>Addgene plasmid #26279 | pGL2-hOct4 DE-SV40-Luc | addgene partial sequence | sequence record 32385 | 26279 with LucNrev
TGGCGCCGGGCCTTTCTTTATGTTTTTGGCGTCTTCCATGGTGGCTTTACCAACAGTACCGGAATGCCAA
GCTTTTTGCAAAAGCCTAGGCCTCCAAAAAAGCCTCCTCACTACTTCTGGAATAGCTCAGAGGCCGAGGC
GGCCTCGGCCTCTGCATAAATAAAAAAAATTAGTCAGCGATGGGGCGGAGAATGGGCGGAACTGGGCGGA
GTTAGGGGCGGGATGGGCGGAGTTAGGGGCGGGACTATGGTTGCTGACTAATTGAGATGCAGATCGCAGA
TCTCGAGCTGAGGCTCATGCTGCTGGTCTAGTGCTTGATTCTGTTTGCAAGAGAATAGCCAACGGAATGC
CTGTCTGTGAGGGATGATGTTTGTCTGTCTGCTCCCAAAACTTGATCTCAGTGGAGGGCCTGGGGTAAGT
CTGGGGGCTCCAGAGGGGGCTCTGGGCCAGGGCTCCCCACAGCTTCGAAGGCCAGAAGGCCAGGTCTGGA
CTGGGCACGCTGACCTCTGTCGACTTAAGTAAGGCTTCTCATTGCAGGCTCCAGGCTCAGCCCTGCCTGG
GCTTGTCTGCTGGGGTCAGTGGCTCTGTCTGCCTTCTAAGGGGATGGGTGTCCCGTGGCCAGCTGTCTTC
ATCTTGGTGGCATCCGTGAGTCTTTTGAGACTTTTCCCCCACTCTTATGTTGCCTCTGTTCGTGTGCCCA
TCTCCTGTCTGTGTAGACTTTTTGAGCCTAATTGTATGCGTGCATTTCAATACCTGCCA
